>Addgene plasmid #18868 | pEX-CMV-SP-STIM2(15-746) | depositor full sequence | sequence record 8872 | Author sequence
TAGTTATTAATAGTAATCAATTACGGGGTCATTAGTTCATAGCCCATATATGGAGTTCCGCGTTACATAA
CTTACGGTAAATGGCCCGCCTGGCTGACCGCCCAACGACCCCCGCCCATTGACGTCAATAATGACGTATG
TTCCCATAGTAACGCCAATAGGGACTTTCCATTGACGTCAATGGGTGGAGTATTTACGGTAAACTGCCCA
CTTGGCAGTACATCAAGTGTATCATATGCCAAGTACGCCCCCTATTGACGTCAATGACGGTAAATGGCCC
GCCTGGCATTATGCCCAGTACATGACCTTATGGGACTTTCCTACTTGGCAGTACATCTACGTATTAGTCA
TCGCTATTACCATGGTGATGCGGTTTTGGCAGTACATCAATGGGCGTGGATAGCGGTTTGACTCACGGGG
ATTTCCAAGTCTCCACCCCATTGACGTCAATGGGAGTTTGTTTTGGCACCAAAATCAACGGGACTTTCCA
AAATGTCGTAACAACTCCGCCCCATTGACGCAAATGGGCGGTAGGCGTGTACGGTGGGAGGTCTATATAA
GCAGAGCTGGTTTAGTGAACCGTCAGATCCGCTAGCACCATGGATGTATGCGTCCGTCTTGCCCTGTGGC
TCCTCTGGGGACTCCTCCTGCACCAGGGCCAGAGCCTCGCACCGGTCAAAAAAGCAGGCTCCCTCTGCGA
GCTTGTGCCCCGGCACCTCCGCGGGCGGCGGGCGACTGGCTCTGCCGCAACTGCCGCCTCCTCTCTCGCC
GCGGCGGCCGGCGATAGCCCGGCGCTCATGACAGATCCCTGCATGTCACTGAGTCCACCATGCTTTACAG
AAGAAGACAGATTTAGTCTGGAAGCTCTTCAAACAATACATAAACAAATGGATGATGACAAAGATGGTGG
AATTGAAGTAGAGGAAAGTGATGAATTCATCAGAGAAGATATGAAATATAAAGATGCTACTAATAAACAC
AGCCATCTGCACAGAGAAGATAAACATATAACGATTGAGGATTTATGGAAACGATGGAAAACATCAGAAG
TTCATAATTGGACCCTTGAAGACACTCTTCAGTGGTTGATAGAGTTTGTTGAACTACCCCAATATGAGAA
GAATTTTAGAGACAACAATGTCAAAGGAACGACACTTCCCAGGATAGCAGTGCACGAACCTTCATTTATG
ATCTCCCAGTTGAAAATCAGTGACCGGAGTCACAGACAAAAACTTCAGCTCAAGGCATTGGATGTGGTTT
TGTTTGGACCTCTAACACGCCCACCTCATAACTGGATGAAAGATTTTATCCTCACAATTTCTATAGTAAT
TGGTGTTGGAGGCTGCTGGTTTGCTTATACGCAGAATAAGACATCAAAAGAACATGTTGCAAAAATGATG
AAAGATTTAGAGAGCTTACAAACTGCAGAGCAAAGTCTAATGGACTTACAAGAGAGGCTTGAAAAGGCAC
AGGAAGAAAACAGAAATGTTGCTGTAGAAAAGCAAAATTTAGAGCGCAAAATGATGGATGAAATCAATTA
TGCAAAGGAGGAGGCTTGTCGGCTGAGAGAGCTAAGGGAGGGAGCTGAATGTGAATTGAGTAGACGTCAG
TATGCAGAACAGGAATTGGAACAGGTTCGCATGGCTCTGAAAAAGGCCGAAAAAGAATTTGAACTGAGAA
GCAGTTGGTCTGTTCCAGATGCACTTCAGAAATGGCTTCAGTTAACACATGAAGTAGAAGTGCAATACTA
CAATATTAAAAGACAAAACGCTGAAATGCAGCTAGCTATTGCTAAAGATGAGGCAGAAAAAATTAAAAAG
AAGAGAAGCACAGTCTTTGGGACTCTGCACGTTGCACACAGCTCCTCCCTAGATGAGGTAGACCACAAAA
TTCTGGAAGCAAAGAAAGCTCTCTCTGAGTTGACAACTTGTTTACGAGAACGACTTTTTCGCTGGCAACA
AATTGAGAAGATCTGTGGCTTTCAGATAGCCCATAACTCAGGACTCCCCAGCCTGACCTCTTCCCTTTAT
TCTGATCACAGCTGGGTGGTGATGCCCAGAGTCTCCATTCCACCCTATCCAATTGCTGGAGGAGTTGATG
ACTTAGATGAAGACACACCCCCAATAGTGTCACAATTTCCCGGGACCATGGCTAAACCTCCTGGATCATT
AGCCAGAAGCAGCAGCCTGTGCCGTTCACGCCGCAGCATTGTGCCGTCCTCGCCTCAGCCTCAGCGAGCT
CAGCTTGCTCCACACGCCCCCCACCCGTCACACCCTCGGCACCCTCACCACCCGCAACACACACCACACT
CCTTGCCTTCCCCTGATCCAGATATCCTCTCAGTGTCAAGTTGCCCTGCGCTTTATCGAAATGAAGTGGA
GGAAGAGGCCATTTACTTCTCTGCTGAAAAGCAATGGGAAGTGCCAGACACAGCTTCAGAATGTGACTCC
TTAAATTCTTCCATTGGAAGGAAACAGTCTCCTCCTTTAAGCCTCGAGATATACCAAACATTATCTCCGC
GAAAGATATCAAGAGATGAGGTGTCCCTAGAGGATTCCTCCCGAGGGGATTCGCCTGTAACTGTGGATGT
GTCTTGGGGTTCTCCCGACTGTGTAGGTCTGACAGAGACTAAGAGTATGATCTTCAGTCCTGCAAGCAAA
GTGTACAATGGCATTTTGGAGAAATCCTGTAGCATGAACCAGCTTTCCAGTGGCATCCCGGTGCCTAAAC
CTCGCCACACATCATGTTCCTCAGCTGGCAACGACAGTAAACCAGTTCAGGAAGCCCCAAGTGTTGCCAG
AATAAGCAGCATCCCACATGACCTTTGTCATAATGGAGAGAAAAGCAAAAAGCCATCAAAAATCAAAAGC
CTTTTTAAGAAGAAATCTAAGTGAAACCCAGCTTTCTTGTACAAAGTGGTTGATCCGGACTCAGATCTCG
AGCTCAAGCTTCGAATTCTGCAGTCGACGGTACCGCGGGCCCGGGATCCACCGGATCTAGATAACTGATC
ATAATCAGCCATACCACATTTGTAGAGGTTTTACTTGCTTTAAAAAACCTCCCACACCTCCCCCTGAACC
TGAAACATAAAATGAATGCAATTGTTGTTGTTAACTTGTTTATTGCAGCTTATAATGGTTACAAATAAAG
CAATAGCATCACAAATTTCACAAATAAAGCATTTTTTTCACTGCATTCTAGTTGTGGTTTGTCCAAACTC
ATCAATGTATCTTAACGCGTAAATTGTAAGCGTTAATATTTTGTTAAAATTCGCGTTAAATTTTTGTTAA
ATCAGCTCATTTTTTAACCAATAGGCCGAAATCGGCAAAATCCCTTATAAATCAAAAGAATAGACCGAGA
TAGGGT
[37 nt withheld, positions 3367-3403]
AAAGAACGTGGACTCCAACGTCAAAGG
[49 nt withheld, positions 3431-3479]
T
[91 nt withheld, positions 3481-3571]
G
[124 nt withheld, positions 3573-3696]
CAGGTGGCACTTTTCGGGGAAATGTGCGCGGAACCCCTATTTGTTTATTTTTCTAAATACATTCAAATAT
GTATCCGCTCATGAGACAATAACCCTGATAAATGCTTCAATAATATTGAAAAAGGAAGAGTCCTGAGGCG
GAAAGAACCAGCTGTGGAATGTGTGTCAGTTAGGGTGTGGAAAGTCCCCAGGCTCCCCAGCAGGCAGAAG
TATGCAAAGCATGCATCTCAATTAGTCAGCAACCAGGTGTGGAAAGTCCCCAGGCTCCCCAGCAGGCAGA
AGTATGCAAAGCATGCATCTCAATTAGTCAGCAACCATAGTCCCGCCCCTAACTCCGCCCATCCCGCCCC
TAACTCCGCCCAGTTCCGCCCATTCTCCGCCCCATGGCTGACTAATTTTTTTTATTTATGCAGAGGCCGA
GGCCGCCTCGGCCTCTGAGCTATTCCAGAAGTAGTGAGGAGGCTTTTTTGGAGGCCTAGGCTTTTGCAAA
GATCGATCAAGAGACAGGATGAGGATCGTTTCGCATGATTGAACAAGATGGATTGCACGCAGGTTCTCCG
GCCGCTTGGGTGGAGAGGCTATTCGGCTATGACTGGGCACAACAGACAATCGGCTGCTCTGATGCCGCCG
TGTTCCGGCTGTCAGCGCAGGGGCGCCCGGTTCTTTTTGTCAAGACCGACCTGTCCGGTGCCCTGAATGA
ACTGCAAGACGAGGCAGCGCGGCTATCGTGGCTGGCCACGACGGGCGTTCCTTGCGCAGCTGTGCTCGAC
GTTGTCACTGAAGCGGGAAGGGACTGGCTGCTATTGGGCGAAGTGCCGGGGCAGGATCTCCTGTCATCTC
ACCTTGCTCCTGCCGAGAAAGTATCCATCATGGCTGATGCAATGCGGCGGCTGCATACGCTTGATCCGGC
TACCTGCCCATTCGACCACCAAGCGAAACATCGCATCGAGCGAGCACGTACTCGGATGGAAGCCGGTCTT
GTCGATCAGGATGATCTGGACGAAGAGCATCAGGGGCTCGCGCCAGCCGAACTGTTCGCCAGGCTCAAGG
CGAGCATGCCCGACGGCGAGGATCTCGTCGTGACCCATGGCGATGCCTGCTTGCCGAATATCATGGTGGA
AAATGGCCGCTTTTCTGGATTCATCGACTGTGGCCGGCTGGGTGTGGCGGACCGCTATCAGGACATAGCG
TTGGCTACCCGTGATATTGCTGAAGAGCTTGGCGGCGAATGGGCTGACCGCTTCCTCGTGCTTTACGGTA
TCGCCGCTCCCGATTCGCAGCGCATCGCCTTCTATCGCCTTCTTGACGAGTTCTTCTGAGCGGGACTCTG
GGGTTCGAAATGACCGACCAAGCGACGCCCAACCTGCCATCACGAGATTTCGATTCCACCGCCGCCTTCT
ATGAAAGGTTGGGCTTCGGAATCGTTTTCCGGGACGCCGGCTGGATGATCCTCCAGCGCGGGGATCTCAT
GCTGGAGTTCTTCGCCCACCCTAGGGGGAGGCTAACTGAAACACGGAAGGAGACAATACCGGAAGGAACC
CGCGCTATGACGGCAATAAAAAGACAGAATAAAACGCACGGTGTTGGGTCGTTTGTTCATAAACGCGGGG
TTCGGTCCCAGGGCTGGCACTCTGTCGATACCCCACCGAGACCCCATTGGGGCCAATACGCCCGCGTTTC
TTCCTTTTCCCCACCCCACCCCCCAAGTTCGGGTGAAGGCCCAGGGCTCGCAGCCAACGTCGGGGCGGCA
GGCCCTGCCATAGCCTCAGGTTACTCATATATACTTTAGATTGATTTAAAACTTCATTTTTAATTTAAAA
GGATCTAGGTGAAGATCCTTTTTGATAATCTCATGACCAAAATCCCTTAACGTGAGTTTTCGTTCCACTG
AGCGTCAGACCCCGTAGAAAAGATCAAAGGATCTTCTTGAGATCCTTTTTTTCTGCGCGTAATCTGCTGC
TTGCAAACAAAAAAACCACCGCTACCAGCGGTGGTTTGTTTGCCGGATCAAGAGCTACCAACTCTTTTTC
CGAAGGTAACTGGCTTCAGCAGAGCGCAGATACCAAATACTGTCCTTCTAGTGTAGCCGTAGTTAGGCCA
CCACTTCAAGAACTCTGTAGCACCGCCTACATACCTCGCTCTGCTAATCCTGTTACCAGTGGCTGCTGCC
AGTGGCGATAAGTCGTGTCTTACCGGGTTGGACTCAAGACGATAGTTACCGGATAAGGCGCAGCGGTCGG
GCTGAACGGGGGGTTCGTGCACACAGCCCAGCTTGGAGCGAACGACCTACACCGAACTGAGATACCTACA
GCGTGAGCTATGAGAAAGCGCCACGCTTCCCGAAGGGAGAAAGGCGGACAGGTATCCGGTAAGCGGCAGG
GTCGGAACAGGAGAGCGCACGAGGGAGCTTCCAGGGGGAAACGCCTGGTATCTTTATAGTCCTGTCGGGT
TTCGCCACCTCTGACTTGAGCGTCGATTTTTGTGATGCTCGTCAGGGGGGCGGAGCCTATGGAAAAACGC
CAGCAACGCGGCCTTTTTACGGTTCCTGGCCTTTTGCTGGCCTTTTGCTCACATGTTCTTTCCTGCGTTA
TCCCCTGATTCTGTGGATAACCGTATTACCGCCATGCAT
Features (pLannotate 1.2.2; 15 found; start..end, strand, type, name):
     61..364     +  enhancer       CMV enhancer: human cytomegalovirus immediate early enhancer
    365..568     +  promoter       CMV promoter: human cytomegalovirus (CMV) immediate early promoter
    675..2891    +  CDS            STIM2: STIM2_HUMAN - Also known as KIAA1482. Experimental evidence at protein level: Swiss-Prot protein existence level 1. Plays a role in mediating store-operated Ca(2+) entry (SOCE), a Ca(2+) influx following depletion of intracellular Ca(2+) stores. Functions as a highly sensitive Ca(2+) sensor in the endoplasmic reticulum which activates both store-operated and store-independent Ca(2+)-influx. Regulates basal cytosolic and endoplasmic reticulum Ca(2+) concentrations. Upon mild variations of the endoplasmic reticulum Ca(2+) concentration, translocates from the endoplasmic reticulum to the plasma m
   2896..2920    -  protein_bind   attB2: mutant version of attB; recombination site for the Gateway® BP reaction BP Clonase™
   2924..2989    +  misc_feature   MCS: multiple cloning site
   3006..3090    +  CDS            large T antigen (fragment): large T antigen from SV40 (simian virus 40)
   3113..3234    +  polyA_signal   SV40 poly(A) signal: SV40 polyadenylation signal
   3268..3696    -  rep_origin     f1 ori (sequence partly withheld): f1 bacteriophage origin of replication; arrow indicates direction of (+) strand synthesis
   3723..3827    +  promoter       AmpR promoter: bla
   3829..4186    +  promoter       SV40 promoter: SV40 enhancer and early promoter
   4221..5015    +  CDS            NeoR/KanR: aminoglycoside phosphotransferase from Tn5; aph(3')-II (or nptII); confers resistance to neomycin, kanamycin, and G418 (Geneticin®)
   5036..5188    +  CDS            ble (fragment): BLE_KLEPN - Experimental evidence at protein level: Swiss-Prot protein existence level 1. Binding protein with a strong affinity to the bleomycin family of antibiotics. Binds to CL990; an antimitotic-antibiotic compound. From Klebsiella pneumoniae.
   5247..5294    +  polyA_signal   HSV TK poly(A) signal: herpes simplex virus thymidine kinase polyadenylation signal (Cole and Stacy, 1985)
   5385..5401    -  polyA_signal   bGH poly(A) signal (fragment): bovine growth hormone polyadenylation signal
   5623..6211    +  rep_origin     ori: high-copy-number ColE1/pMB1/pBR322/pUC origin of replication
