[The description below was written by a language model from this plasmid's Addgene catalogue record and pLannotate feature annotations shown in this document.]
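Description:
pEX-CMV-SP-STIM2(15-746) is a mammalian expression plasmid of about 6.3 kb, produced by Gateway recombination into a CMV-driven destination backbone. It replicates in E. coli from a high-copy ColE1/pUC-type origin and also carries an f1 origin. A single Tn5 aminoglycoside phosphotransferase gene (NeoR/KanR) provides both selections. The bacterial bla (AmpR) promoter placed just upstream gives kanamycin resistance in bacteria, and the adjacent SV40 enhancer/early promoter, with an HSV TK polyadenylation signal downstream, gives G418 resistance in mammalian cells. The short ble, bGH poly(A) and SV40 large T antigen matches in the annotation are fragments carried along with backbone sequence rather than functional units.

The payload is human STIM2, an endoplasmic reticulum Ca2+ sensor that mediates store-operated Ca2+ entry and helps regulate basal cytosolic and ER Ca2+ levels. Here the native N-terminus is replaced: residues 1-10 of the STIM1 signal peptide are joined to STIM2 residues 15-746. Transcription is driven by the human cytomegalovirus immediate early enhancer and promoter and terminated by an SV40 poly(A) signal. An attB2 site and a residual multiple cloning site lie between the coding region and the terminator. The catalogue entry also lists attB1 as the 5′ cloning site, but it was not picked up in the feature annotation. No epitope tag or fluorescent reporter is recorded. The depositor notes three substitutions in STIM2 (P38L, V222I, E575V) that are reported not to affect function. The construct suits transient or stable overexpression of untagged STIM2 in mammalian cells for studies of calcium homeostasis and ER Ca2+ sensing.
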