Addgene plasmid #18868: pEX-CMV-SP-STIM2(15-746)
Depositing lab: Tobias Meyer. Depositing organization: Stanford University. Publication: STIM2 is a feedback regulator that stabilizes basal cytosolic and endoplasmic reticulum Ca2+ levels. Brandman O, Liou J, Park WS, Meyer T. Cell. 2007 Dec 28. 131(7):1327-39. 10.1016/j.cell.2007.11.039 PubMed 18160041.
Backbone
  Vector backbone: Gateway
  Vector type: Mammalian Expression
  Selectable markers: Neomycin (select with G418)
Growth in bacteria
  Bacterial resistance: Kanamycin, 50 μg/mL
  Growth temperature: 37°C
  Growth strain: DH5alpha
  Copy number: Unknown
Gene/Insert
  Gene/Insert name: STIM2
  Species: H. sapiens (human)
  Mutation: Signal peptide(SP) 1-10 from STIM1 and residues 15-746 of STIM2 (Lab plasmid WS5178)
  Entrez Gene: STIM2
  Cloning method: Gateway Cloning; 5′ cloning site attB1 (unknown if destroyed); 3′ cloning site attB2 (unknown if destroyed)
  Sequencing primers: 5′ n/a
Terms and licenses: Academic/Nonprofit Terms; Industry Terms: Not Available to Industry
Depositor comments: STIM2 also has P38L, V222I, and E575V, as described in the paper's supplemental material. These mutations do not affect function.
How to cite: pEX-CMV-SP-STIM2(15-746) was a gift from Tobias Meyer (Addgene plasmid # 18868 ; http://n2t.net/addgene:18868 ; RRID:Addgene_18868)
