>Addgene plasmid #18868 | pEX-CMV-SP-STIM2(15-746) | addgene partial sequence | sequence record 26024 | 18868 with CMV-F
GCAGAGCTGGTTTAGTGAACCGTCAGATCCGCTAGCACCATGGATGTATGCGTCCGTCTTGCCCTGTGGC
TCCTCTGGGGACTCCTCCTGCACCAGGGCCAGAGCCTCGCACCGGTCAAAAAAGCAGGCTTAACCTGCGA
GCTTGTGCCCCGGCACCTCCGCGGGCGGCGGGCGACTGGCTCTGCCGCAACTGCCGCCTCCTCTCTCGCC
GCGGCGGCCGGCGATAGCCCGGCGCTCATGACAGATCCCTGCATGTCACTGAGTCCACCATGCTTTACAG
AAGAAGACAGATTTAGTCTGGAAGCTCTTCAAACAATACATAAACAAATGGATGATGACAAAGATGGTGG
AATTGAAGTAGAGGAAAGTGATGAATTCATCAGAGAAGATATGAAATATAAAGATGCTACTAATAAACAC
AGCCATCTGCACAGAGAAGATAAACATATAACGATTGAGGATTTATGGAAACGATGGAAAACATCAGAAG
TTCATAATTGGACCCTTGAAGACACTCTTCAGTGGTTGATAGAGTTTGTTGAACTACCCCAATATGAGAA
GAATTTTAGAGACAACAATGTCAAAGGAAC
